Addgene plasmid #174373: pET-pAG-Hia5
Purpose: Plasmid for IPTG-inducible expression and purification of protein A/G-Hia5-6xHis (pAG-Hia5) for antibody directed DNA (adenine) methylation (as in DiMeLo-seq)
Depositing lab: Aaron Straight. Depositing organization: Stanford University. Publication: DiMeLo-seq: a long-read, single-molecule method for mapping protein-DNA interactions genome wide. Altemose N, Maslan A, Smith OK, Sundararajan K, Brown RR, Mishra R, Detweiler AM, Neff N, Miga KH, Straight AF, Streets A. Nat Methods. 2022 Jun;19(6):711-723. doi: 10.1038/s41592-022-01475-6. Epub 2022 Apr 8. PubMed 35396487.
Backbone
  Vector backbone: pET
  Total vector size (bp): 6741
  Vector type: Bacterial Expression
Growth in bacteria
  Bacterial resistance: Kanamycin, 50 μg/mL
  Growth temperature: 37°C
  Growth strain: DH5alpha
  Growth instructions: For protein expression, use T7 Express lysY competent E. coli cells (NEB #C3010I) See protocol: dx.doi.org/10.17504/protocols.io.bv82n9ye
  Copy number: Unknown
Gene/Insert
  Gene/Insert name: protein AG - hia5
  Insert size (bp): 1500
  Tag / fusion protein: Protein A/G (N terminal on insert); 6xHis (C terminal on backbone)
Terms and licenses: Academic/Nonprofit Terms; Industry Terms: Not Available to Industry
Depositor comments: Protocol for purification and expression can be found at: dx.doi.org/10.17504/protocols.io.bv82n9ye Application for DiMeLo-seq is described in: doi.org/10.1101/2021.07.06.451383 Protocol was adapted and modified from: doi.org/10.1126/science.aaz1646 This plasmid has been observed to occur in our stock as a plasmid dimer. Dimerization often does not impact plasmid function, but may reduce transformation and transfection efficiencies. You may need to screen multiple colonies to isolate the monomeric version of this plasmid. If you still have trouble isolating the monomeric version, you might consider linearizing, gel extracting, re-ligating, and transforming the plasmid in a recombinase-deficient strain.
How to cite: pET-pAG-Hia5 was a gift from Aaron Straight (Addgene plasmid # 174373 ; http://n2t.net/addgene:174373 ; RRID:Addgene_174373)
