[The description below was written by a language model from this plasmid's Addgene catalogue record and pLannotate feature annotations shown in this document.]
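Description:
pET-pAG-Hia5 is a pET-family bacterial expression plasmid of about 6.7 kb, built for IPTG-inducible production and purification of a protein A/G–Hia5 fusion in E. coli. It is selected with kanamycin through an aminoglycoside phosphotransferase gene. Replication relies on a ColE1/pMB1-type origin, accompanied by the bom site and the rop gene, which moderates copy number. An f1 phage origin is also present. Short tetracycline-resistance fragments and a predicted E. coli open reading frame in the annotation look like pBR322-derived backbone remnants rather than functional elements.

The expression cassette has the standard pET layout. A T7 promoter is followed directly by a lac operator, then the T7 gene 10 ribosome binding site, with a T7 terminator downstream. A plasmid-borne lacI gene supplies the repressor, so transcription stays off until IPTG is added in a host that provides T7 RNA polymerase.

The open reading frame starts with the immunoglobulin-binding domains of Staphylococcus protein A, followed by those of Streptococcus protein G. These are fused to Hia5, which the annotation tool matches to a predicted Haemophilus influenzae protein and which the record describes as a DNA adenine methyltransferase. The fusion ends in a C-terminal 6xHis tag for affinity purification; a short fragment downstream annotated as a T7 gene 10B solubility tag is probably an incidental match to backbone sequence.

The purified protein is used in DiMeLo-seq. There the A/G moiety tethers the methyltransferase to an antibody bound to a chromatin target, so that nearby adenines are methylated and protein–DNA interactions can be read out by long-read, single-molecule sequencing. The depositor notes that the stock has been observed as a plasmid dimer, so colonies may need screening to recover the monomer.
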