Features (pLannotate 1.2.2; 21 found; start..end, strand, type, name):
     12..440     +  rep_origin     f1 ori (sequence partly withheld): f1 bacteriophage origin of replication; arrow indicates direction of (+) strand synthesis
    493..550     +  promoter       AmpR promoter (fragment): bla
    559..1374    -  CDS            KanR: aminoglycoside phosphotransferase; aph(3')-Ia; confers resistance to kanamycin in bacteria or G418 (Geneticin®) in eukaryotes
   1496..2084    +  rep_origin     ori: high-copy-number ColE1/pMB1/pBR322/pUC origin of replication
   2270..2409    -  misc_feature   bom: basis of mobility region from pBR322
   2511..2702    -  CDS            rop: Rop protein, which maintains plasmids at low copy number; rop
   2719..3099    +  CDS            YPB1_ECOLX: Protein predicted: Swiss-Prot protein existence level 4. From Escherichia coli.
   3171..3462    -  CDS            TcR (fragment): tetracycline efflux protein; tet; confers resistance to tetracycline
   3477..3498    -  protein_bind   CAP binding site: CAP binding activates transcription in the presence of cAMP. E. coli catabolite activator protein
   3511..4593    -  CDS            lacI: lac repressor; lacI; The lac repressor binds to the lac operator to inhibit transcription in E. coli. This inhibition can be relieved by adding lactose or isopropyl-β-D-thiogalactopyranoside (IPTG).
   4594..4671    -  promoter       lacI promoter: lacI
   4679..4958    -  CDS            TcR (fragment): tetracycline efflux protein; tet; confers resistance to tetracycline
   4984..5002    +  promoter       T7 promoter: promoter for bacteriophage T7 RNA polymerase
   5003..5027    +  protein_bind   lac operator: The lac repressor binds to the lac operator to inhibit transcription in E. coli. This inhibition can be relieved by adding lactose or isopropyl-β-D-thiogalactopyranoside (IPTG). lac repressor encoded by lacI
   5042..5064    +  RBS            RBS: efficient ribosome binding site from bacteriophage T7 gene 10 (Olins and Rangwala, 1989)
   5075..5500    +  CDS            protein A: immunoglobulin binding domains of Staphylocuccus aureus protein A
   5501..5710    +  CDS            protein G: immunoglobulin binding domain of Streptoccocus protein G
   5732..6574    +  CDS            Y1523_HAEIN (fragment): Protein predicted: Swiss-Prot protein existence level 4. From Haemophilus influenzae (strain ATCC 51907 / DSM 11121 / KW20 / Rd).
   6581..6598    +  CDS            9xHis (fragment): 9xHis affinity tag
   6608..6657    +  CDS            SET1 (fragment): solubility-enhancement tag derived from T7 phage gene 10B
   6665..6712    +  terminator     T7 terminator: transcription terminator for bacteriophage T7 RNA polymerase
>Addgene plasmid #174373 | pET-pAG-Hia5 | addgene full sequence | sequence record 341861 | Addgene NGS Result
TGGCGAATGGG
[124 nt withheld, positions 12-135]
C
[91 nt withheld, positions 137-227]
A
[49 nt withheld, positions 229-277]
CCTTTGACGTTGGAGTCCACGTTCTTT
[37 nt withheld, positions 305-341]
ACCCTATCTCGGTCTATTCTTTTGATTTATAAGGGATTTTGCCGATTTCGGCCTATTGGTTAAAAAATGA
GCTGATTTAACAAAAATTTAACGCGAATTTTAACAAAATATTAACGCTTACAATTTAGGTGGCACTTTTC
GGGGAAATGTGCGCGGAACCCCTATTTGTTTATTTTTCTAAATACATTCAAATATGTATCCGCTCATGAA
TTAATTCTTAGAAAAACTCATCGAGCATCAAATGAAACTGCAATTTATTCATATCAGGATTATCAATACC
ATATTTTTGAAAAAGCCGTTTCTGTAATGAAGGAGAAAACTCACCGAGGCAGTTCCATAGGATGGCAAGA
TCCTGGTATCGGTCTGCGATTCCGACTCGTCCAACATCAATACAACCTATTAATTTCCCCTCGTCAAAAA
TAAGGTTATCAAGTGAGAAATCACCATGAGTGACGACTGAATCCGGTGAGAATGGCAAAAGTTTATGCAT
TTCTTTCCAGACTTGTTCAACAGGCCAGCCATTACGCTCGTCATCAAAATCACTCGCATCAACCAAACCG
TTATTCATTCGTGATTGCGCCTGAGCGAGACGAAATACGCGATCGCTGTTAAAAGGACAATTACAAACAG
GAATCGAATGCAACCGGCGCAGGAACACTGCCAGCGCATCAACAATATTTTCACCTGAATCAGGATATTC
TTCTAATACCTGGAATGCTGTTTTCCCGGGGATCGCAGTGGTGAGTAACCATGCATCATCAGGAGTACGG
ATAAAATGCTTGATGGTCGGAAGAGGCATAAATTCCGTCAGCCAGTTTAGTCTGACCATCTCATCTGTAA
CATCATTGGCAACGCTACCTTTGCCATGTTTCAGAAACAACTCTGGCGCATCGGGCTTCCCATACAATCG
ATAGATTGTCGCACCTGATTGCCCGACATTATCGCGAGCCCATTTATACCCATATAAATCAGCATCCATG
TTGGAATTTAATCGCGGCCTAGAGCAAGACGTTTCCCGTTGAATATGGCTCATAACACCCCTTGTATTAC
TGTTTATGTAAGCAGACAGTTTTATTGTTCATGACCAAAATCCCTTAACGTGAGTTTTCGTTCCACTGAG
CGTCAGACCCCGTAGAAAAGATCAAAGGATCTTCTTGAGATCCTTTTTTTCTGCGCGTAATCTGCTGCTT
GCAAACAAAAAAACCACCGCTACCAGCGGTGGTTTGTTTGCCGGATCAAGAGCTACCAACTCTTTTTCCG
AAGGTAACTGGCTTCAGCAGAGCGCAGATACCAAATACTGTCCTTCTAGTGTAGCCGTAGTTAGGCCACC
ACTTCAAGAACTCTGTAGCACCGCCTACATACCTCGCTCTGCTAATCCTGTTACCAGTGGCTGCTGCCAG
TGGCGATAAGTCGTGTCTTACCGGGTTGGACTCAAGACGATAGTTACCGGATAAGGCGCAGCGGTCGGGC
TGAACGGGGGGTTCGTGCACACAGCCCAGCTTGGAGCGAACGACCTACACCGAACTGAGATACCTACAGC
GTGAGCTATGAGAAAGCGCCACGCTTCCCGAAGGGAGAAAGGCGGACAGGTATCCGGTAAGCGGCAGGGT
CGGAACAGGAGAGCGCACGAGGGAGCTTCCAGGGGGAAACGCCTGGTATCTTTATAGTCCTGTCGGGTTT
CGCCACCTCTGACTTGAGCGTCGATTTTTGTGATGCTCGTCAGGGGGGCGGAGCCTATGGAAAAACGCCA
GCAACGCGGCCTTTTTACGGTTCCTGGCCTTTTGCTGGCCTTTTGCTCACATGTTCTTTCCTGCGTTATC
CCCTGATTCTGTGGATAACCGTATTACCGCCTTTGAGTGAGCTGATACCGCTCGCCGCAGCCGAACGACC
GAGCGCAGCGAGTCAGTGAGCGAGGAAGCGGAAGAGCGCCTGATGCGGTATTTTCTCCTTACGCATCTGT
GCGGTATTTCACACCGCAATGGTGCACTCTCAGTACAATCTGCTCTGATGCCGCATAGTTAAGCCAGTAT
ACACTCCGCTATCGCTACGTGACTGGGTCATGGCTGCGCCCCGACACCCGCCAACACCCGCTGACGCGCC
CTGACGGGCTTGTCTGCTCCCGGCATCCGCTTACAGACAAGCTGTGACCGTCTCCGGGAGCTGCATGTGT
CAGAGGTTTTCACCGTCATCACCGAAACGCGCGAGGCAGCTGCGGTAAAGCTCATCAGCGTGGTCGTGAA
GCGATTCACAGATGTCTGCCTGTTCATCCGCGTCCAGCTCGTTGAGTTTCTCCAGAAGCGTTAATGTCTG
GCTTCTGATAAAGCGGGCCATGTTAAGGGCGGTTTTTTCCTGTTTGGTCACTGATGCCTCCGTGTAAGGG
GGATTTCTGTTCATGGGGGTAATGATACCGATGAAACGAGAGAGGATGCTCACGATACGGGTTACTGATG
ATGAACATGCCCGGTTACTGGAACGTTGTGAGGGTAAACAACTGGCGGTATGGATGCGGCGGGACCAGAG
AAAAATCACTCAGGGTCAATGCCAGCGCTTCGTTAATACAGATGTAGGTGTTCCACAGGGTAGCCAGCAG
CATCCTGCGATGCAGATCCGGAACATAATGGTGCAGGGCGCTGACTTCCGCGTTTCCAGACTTTACGAAA
CACGGAAACCGAAGACCATTCATGTTGTTGCTCAGGTCGCAGACGTTTTGCAGCAGCAGTCGCTTCACGT
TCGCTCGCGTATCGGTGATTCATTCTGCTAACCAGTAAGGCAACCCCGCCAGCCTAGCCGGGTCCTCAAC
GACAGGAGCACGATCATGCGCACCCGTGGGGCCGCCATGCCGGCGATAATGGCCTGCTTCTCGCCGAAAC
GTTTGGTGGCGGGACCAGTGACGAAGGCTTGAGCGAGGGCGTGCAAGATTCCGAATACCGCAAGCGACAG
GCCGATCATCGTCGCGCTCCAGCGAAAGCGGTCCTCGCCGAAAATGACCCAGAGCGCTGCCGGCACCTGT
CCTACGAGTTGCATGATAAAGAAGACAGTCATAAGTGCGGCGACGATAGTCATGCCCCGCGCCCACCGGA
AGGAGCTGACTGGGTTGAAGGCTCTCAAGGGCATCGGTCGAGATCCCGGTGCCTAATGAGTGAGCTAACT
TACATTAATTGCGTTGCGCTCACTGCCCGCTTTCCAGTCGGGAAACCTGTCGTGCCAGCTGCATTAATGA
ATCGGCCAACGCGCGGGGAGAGGCGGTTTGCGTATTGGGCGCCAGGGTGGTTTTTCTTTTCACCAGTGAG
ACGGGCAACAGCTGATTGCCCTTCACCGCCTGGCCCTGAGAGAGTTGCAGCAAGCGGTCCACGCTGGTTT
GCCCCAGCAGGCGAAAATCCTGTTTGATGGTGGTTAACGGCGGGATATAACATGAGCTGTCTTCGGTATC
GTCGTATCCCACTACCGAGATGTCCGCACCAACGCGCAGCCCGGACTCGGTAATGGCGCGCATTGCGCCC
AGCGCCATCTGATCGTTGGCAACCAGCATCGCAGTGGGAACGATGCCCTCATTCAGCATTTGCATGGTTT
GTTGAAAACCGGACATGGCACTCCAGTCGCCTTCCCGTTCCGCTATCGGCTGAATTTGATTGCGAGTGAG
ATATTTATGCCAGCCAGCCAGACGCAGACGCGCCGAGACAGAACTTAATGGGCCCGCTAACAGCGCGATT
TGCTGGTGACCCAATGCGACCAGATGCTCCACGCCCAGTCGCGTACCGTCTTCATGGGAGAAAATAATAC
TGTTGATGGGTGTCTGGTCAGAGACATCAAGAAATAACGCCGGAACATTAGTGCAGGCAGCTTCCACAGC
AATGGCATCCTGGTCATCCAGCGGATAGTTAATGATCAGCCCACTGACGCGTTGCGCGAGAAGATTGTGC
ACCGCCGCTTTACAGGCTTCGACGCCGCTTCGTTCTACCATCGACACCACCACGCTGGCACCCAGTTGAT
CGGCGCGAGATTTAATCGCCGCGACAATTTGCGACGGCGCGTGCAGGGCCAGACTGGAGGTGGCAACGCC
AATCAGCAACGACTGTTTGCCCGCCAGTTGTTGTGCCACGCGGTTGGGAATGTAATTCAGCTCCGCCATC
GCCGCTTCCACTTTTTCCCGCGTTTTCGCAGAAACGTGGCTGGCCTGGTTCACCACGCGGGAAACGGTCT
GATAAGAGACACCGGCATACTCTGCGACATCGTATAACGTTACTGGTTTCACATTCACCACCCTGAATTG
ACTCTCTTCCGGGCGCTATCATGCCATACCGCGAAAGGTTTTGCGCCATTCGATGGTGTCCGGGATCTCG
ACGCTCTCCCTTATGCGACTCCTGCATTAGGAAGCAGCCCAGTAGTAGGTTGAGGCCGTTGAGCACCGCC
GCCGCAAGGAATGGTGCATGCAAGGAGATGGCGCCCAACAGTCCCCCGGCCACGGGGCCTGCCACCATAC
CCACGCCGAAACAAGCGCTCATGAGCCCGAAGTGGCGAGCCCGATCTTCCCCATCGGTGATGTCGGCGAT
ATAGGCGCCAGCAACCGCACCTGTGGCGCCGGTGATGCCGGCCACGATGCGTCCGGCGTAGAGGATCGAG
ATCGATCTCGATCCCGCGAAATTAATACGACTCACTATAGGGGAATTGTGAGCGGATAACAATTCCCCTC
TAGAAATAATTTTGTTTAACTTTAAGAAGGAGATATACATATGAGCTTAAAAGATGACCCAAGCCAAAGT
GCTAACCTATTGTCAGAAGCTAAAAAGTTAAATGAATCTCAAGCACCGAAAGCGGATAACAAATTCAACA
AAGAACAACAAAATGCTTTCTATGAAATCTTACATTTACCTAACTTAAACGAAGAACAACGCAATGGTTT
CATCCAAAGCCTAAAAGATGACCCAAGCCAAAGCGCTAACCTTTTAGCAGAAGCTAAAAAGCTAAATGAT
GCTCAAGCACCAAAAGCTGACAACAAATTCAACAAAGAACAACAAAATGCTTTCTATGAAATTTTACATT
TACCTAACTTAACTGAAGAACAACGTAACGGCTTCATCCAAAGCCTTAAAGACGATCCTTCAGTGAGCAA
AGAAATTTTAGCAGAAGCTAAAAAGCTAAACGATGCTCAAGCACCAAAAACAACTTATAAATTAGTCATC
AACGGGAAAACGCTGAAGGGTGAAACCACGACAGAGGCCGTAGATGCGGAGACAGCGGAGCGCCACTTTA
AGCAATACGCGAATGATAACGGTGTAGACGGCGAGTGGACCTACGACGACGCGACAAAGACCTTTACCGT
CACGGAGAAACCTGAGGTTATCGACGCGTCTGAGTTGACGCCAGCCGTAGATGACGATAAAGAATTCGCA
ATGGCAAATCAAAACACCTTTAAACAAGCCCCCCTGCCATTTATCGGACAAAAACGAATGTTTCTCAAAC
AATTCGAGCAGATTTTAAATGAGAATATTTCCGATAACGGCGAAGGCTGGACAATTCTTGACACTTTTGG
CGGTTCAGGCTTACTCAGTCACACCGCCAAACGGTTAAAACCGAAAGCCCGCGTCATTTACAATGATTTT
GATGGCTATGCGGAGCGATTGGCACACATTGATGATATTAACCAGTTGCGAGCCGAGCTTTACTCTGTAG
TTGGTAATGCTACGTCAAAAAATAAACGTATGACGAAGGATTGTAAAGCAGAATGCATCAGAATTATTCA
AAACTTCAAAGGATATAAAGATCTAAATTGCTTAGCGAGTTGGTTATTGTTCAGTGGGCAACAAGTGGCA
ACGCTTGATGACTTATTCCAACATAATTTCTGGCATTGTATTCGTCAGTCTGATTATCCAAAGGCTGATG
GCTATTTGGACGGCGTAGAGATTGTGAAAGAATCATTCCACACGCTTTTGCCTAAGTTTAGCAATGATCC
GAAAGCGTTGTTTGTATTAGATCCACCTTACCTTTGCACCAAGCAGGAAAGCTACAAACAAGCTACCTAT
TTTGATTTGATTGATTTCTTGCGACTGGTCAATATCACGCGACCGCCGTATGTTTTCTTTAGCTCGACGA
AGTCGGAGTTTATTCGCTTTGTGAATTATATGCTGGAAGATAAGGTGGATAATTGGCAGGCGTTTGAAAA
CGCCAAACGGATTACAGTCAATGCCAAACTGAACTATCAAGTGGCGTATGAAGACAATTTAGTCTATAAA
TTCCTCGAGCACCACCACCACCACCACTGAGATCCGGCTGCTAACAAAGCCCGAAAGGAAGCTGAGTTGG
CTGCTGCCACCGCTGAGCAATAACTAGCATAACCCCTTGGGGCCTCTAAACGGGTCTTGAGGGGTTTTTT
GCTGAAAGGAGGAACTATATCCGGAT
